Addgene plasmid #191252: PALI1_pHIVEGFP
Purpose: Expresses PALI1 in mammalian cells
Depositing lab: Chen Davidovich. Depositing organization: Monash University. Publication: PALI1 facilitates DNA and nucleosome binding by PRC2 and triggers an allosteric activation of catalysis. Zhang Q, Agius SC, Flanigan SF, Uckelmann M, Levina V, Owen BM, Davidovich C. Nat Commun. 2021 Jul 28;12(1):4592. doi: 10.1038/s41467-021-24866-3. PubMed 34321472.
Backbone
  Vector backbone: pHIV-EGFP
  Backbone manufacturer: addgene Plasmid #21373
  Backbone size w/o insert (bp): 6900
  Vector type: Mammalian Expression, Lentiviral
Growth in bacteria
  Bacterial resistance: Ampicillin, 100 μg/mL
  Growth temperature: 37°C
  Growth strain: NEB Stable
  Copy number: Unknown
Gene/Insert
  Gene/Insert name: LCoR (alt name: PALI1)
  Species: H. sapiens (human)
  Insert size (bp): 4671
  Mutation: NA
  GenBank ID: NG_051561 84458
  Promoter: EF1alpha
  Tag / fusion protein: EGFP (C terminal on backbone)
  Cloning method: Gibson Cloning
  Sequencing primers: 5′ 5'-TGGAATTTGCCCTTTTTGAG-3'; 3′ 5'-AGGAACTGCTTCCTTCACGA-3'
Terms and licenses: Academic/Nonprofit Terms; Industry Terms: Not Available to Industry
How to cite: PALI1_pHIVEGFP was a gift from Chen Davidovich (Addgene plasmid # 191252 ; http://n2t.net/addgene:191252 ; RRID:Addgene_191252)
