[The description below was written by a language model from this plasmid's Addgene catalogue record and pLannotate feature annotations shown in this document.]
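Description:
PALI1_pHIVEGFP is a lentiviral transfer plasmid for expressing human PALI1, an isoform encoded at the LCOR locus, in mammalian cells. It is built on the pHIV-EGFP backbone, into which the roughly 4.7 kb insert was introduced by Gibson cloning. It is propagated in bacteria through a high-copy ColE1/pUC-type origin with ampicillin selection provided by β-lactamase under its own promoter.

The viral portion follows a chimeric-LTR design. A CMV enhancer/promoter sits upstream of a truncated HIV-1 5' LTR and drives production of the genomic RNA in packaging cells. It is followed by the Ψ packaging signal with a gag fragment, the Rev response element for Rev-dependent nuclear export, and the cPPT/CTS, which aids nuclear import of the reverse-transcribed genome. A nef fragment and a second truncated LTR close the proviral unit.

Within the provirus, the constitutive EF-1α promoter drives the PALI1 open reading frame. The automated annotation recognises only its first few hundred bases as LCOR, which fits with the remainder being PALI1-specific sequence. An SV40 nuclear localisation signal is annotated at the end of this region.

The catalogue lists EGFP as a C-terminal tag on the backbone. However, the feature table places an EMCV IRES between the insert and EGFP, indicating a bicistronic transcript. EGFP therefore probably serves as a separately translated marker of transduced or transfected cells rather than as a fusion partner.

The construct suits transient or stable viral expression of PALI1. The associated work concerns PALI1's role in PRC2 binding to DNA and nucleosomes and in allosteric activation of PRC2 catalysis.
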