Features (pLannotate 1.2.2; 20 found; start..end, strand, type, name):
     31..83      -  misc_feature   bom (fragment): basis of mobility region from pBR322
    238..617     +  enhancer       CMV enhancer: human cytomegalovirus immediate early enhancer
    618..817     +  promoter       CMV promoter: human cytomegalovirus (CMV) immediate early promoter
    835..1015    +  LTR            5' LTR (truncated): truncated 5' long terminal repeat (LTR) from HIV-1
   1062..1187    +  misc_feature   HIV-1 Ψ: packaging signal of human immunodeficiency virus type 1
   1171..1509    +  CDS            HIV-1 gag (fragment): gag protein from human immunodeficiency virus 1; gag
   1684..1917    +  misc_feature   RRE: The Rev response element (RRE) of HIV-1 allows for Rev-dependent mRNA export from the nucleus to the cytoplasm.
   2294..2394    +  CDS            Rev (fragment): human immunodeficiency virus 1 (HIV-1) Rev protein; rev; enhances nuclear export of unspliced and incompletely spliced viral mRNAs
   2444..2561    +  misc_feature   cPPT/CTS: central polypurine tract and central termination sequence of HIV-1
   2624..3802    +  promoter       EF-1α promoter: strong constitutive promoter for human elongation factor EF-1α
   3865..4197    +  CDS            LCOR (fragment) (sequence partly withheld): LCOR_HUMAN - Also known as C10orf12 From Homo sapiens (Human).
   8536..8556    +  CDS            SV40 NLS: nuclear localization signal of SV40 (simian virus 40) large T antigen
   8576..9162    +  misc_feature   IRES2: internal ribosome entry site (IRES) of the encephalomyocarditis virus (EMCV)
   9163..9882    +  CDS            EGFP: the original enhanced GFP (Yang et al., 1996) mammalian codon-optimized
   9892..9911    +  misc_feature   MCS (fragment): pBluescript multiple cloning site
   9913..10413   +  CDS            nef (fragment): NEF_HV1LA - Experimental evidence at protein level: Swiss-Prot protein existence level 1. Extracellular Nef protein targets CD4(+) T-lymphocytes for apoptosis by interacting with CXCR4 surface receptors. From Human immunodeficiency virus type 1 group M subtype B (isolate Lai) (HIV-1).
  10420..10600   +  LTR            5' LTR (truncated): truncated 5' long terminal repeat (LTR) from HIV-1
  10662..11250   -  rep_origin     ori: high-copy-number ColE1/pMB1/pBR322/pUC origin of replication
  11421..12281   -  CDS            AmpR: β-lactamase; bla; confers resistance to ampicillin, carbenicillin, and related antibiotics
  12282..12386   -  promoter       AmpR promoter: bla
>Addgene plasmid #191252 | PALI1_pHIVEGFP | addgene full sequence | sequence record 376491 | Addgene NGS Result
GTCGACGGATCGGGAGATCTCCCGATCCCCTATGGTGCACTCTCAGTACAATCTGCTCTGATGCCGCATA
GTTAAGCCAGTATCTGCTCCCTGCTTGTGTGTTGGAGGTCGCTGAGTAGTGCGCGAGCAAAATTTAAGCT
ACAACAAGGCAAGGCTTGACCGACAATTGCATGAAGAATCTGCTTAGGGTTAGGCGTTTTGCGCTGCTTC
GCGATGTACGGGCCAGATATACGCGTTGACATTGATTATTGACTAGTTATTAATAGTAATCAATTACGGG
GTCATTAGTTCATAGCCCATATATGGAGTTCCGCGTTACATAACTTACGGTAAATGGCCCGCCTGGCTGA
CCGCCCAACGACCCCCGCCCATTGACGTCAATAATGACGTATGTTCCCATAGTAACGCCAATAGGGACTT
TCCATTGACGTCAATGGGTGGAGTATTTACGGTAAACTGCCCACTTGGCAGTACATCAAGTGTATCATAT
GCCAAGTACGCCCCCTATTGACGTCAATGACGGTAAATGGCCCGCCTGGCATTATGCCCAGTACATGACC
TTATGGGACTTTCCTACTTGGCAGTACATCTACGTATTAGTCATCGCTATTACCATGGTGATGCGGTTTT
GGCAGTACATCAATGGGCGTGGATAGCGGTTTGACTCACGGGGATTTCCAAGTCTCCACCCCATTGACGT
CAATGGGAGTTTGTTTTGGCACCAAAATCAACGGGACTTTCCAAAATGTCGTAACAACTCCGCCCCATTG
ACGCAAATGGGCGGTAGGCGTGTACGGTGGGAGGTCTATATAAGCAGCGCGTTTTGCCTGTACTGGGTCT
CTCTGGTTAGACCAGATCTGAGCCTGGGAGCTCTCTGGCTAACTAGGGAACCCACTGCTTAAGCCTCAAT
AAAGCTTGCCTTGAGTGCTTCAAGTAGTGTGTGCCCGTCTGTTGTGTGACTCTGGTAACTAGAGATCCCT
CAGACCCTTTTAGTCAGTGTGGAAAATCTCTAGCAGTGGCGCCCGAACAGGGACTTGAAAGCGAAAGGGA
AACCAGAGGAGCTCTCTCGACGCAGGACTCGGCTTGCTGAAGCGCGCACGGCAAGAGGCGAGGGGCGGCG
ACTGGTGAGTACGCCAAAAATTTTGACTAGCGGAGGCTAGAAGGAGAGAGATGGGTGCGAGAGCGTCAGT
ATTAAGCGGGGGAGAATTAGATCGCGATGGGAAAAAATTCGGTTAAGGCCAGGGGGAAAGAAAAAATATA
AATTAAAACATATAGTATGGGCAAGCAGGGAGCTAGAACGATTCGCAGTTAATCCTGGCCTGTTAGAAAC
ATCAGAAGGCTGTAGACAAATACTGGGACAGCTACAACCATCCCTTCAGACAGGATCAGAAGAACTTAGA
TCATTATATAATACAGTAGCAACCCTCTATTGTGTGCATCAAAGGATAGAGATAAAAGACACCAAGGAAG
CTTTAGACAAGATAGAGGAAGAGCAAAACAAAAGTAAGACCACCGCACAGCAAGCGGCCGGCCGCTGATC
TTCAGACCTGGAGGAGGAGATATGAGGGACAATTGGAGAAGTGAATTATATAAATATAAAGTAGTAAAAA
TTGAACCATTAGGAGTAGCACCCACCAAGGCAAAGAGAAGAGTGGTGCAGAGAGAAAAAAGAGCAGTGGG
AATAGGAGCTTTGTTCCTTGGGTTCTTGGGAGCAGCAGGAAGCACTATGGGCGCAGCGTCAATGACGCTG
ACGGTACAGGCCAGACAATTATTGTCTGGTATAGTGCAGCAGCAGAACAATTTGCTGAGGGCTATTGAGG
CGCAACAGCATCTGTTGCAACTCACAGTCTGGGGCATCAAGCAGCTCCAGGCAAGAATCCTGGCTGTGGA
AAGATACCTAAAGGATCAACAGCTCCTGGGGATTTGGGGTTGCTCTGGAAAACTCATTTGCACCACTGCT
GTGCCTTGGAATGCTAGTTGGAGTAATAAATCTCTGGAACAGATTTGGAATCACACGACCTGGATGGAGT
GGGACAGAGAAATTAACAATTACACAAGCTTAATACACTCCTTAATTGAAGAATCGCAAAACCAGCAAGA
AAAGAATGAACAAGAATTATTGGAATTAGATAAATGGGCAAGTTTGTGGAATTGGTTTAACATAACAAAT
TGGCTGTGGTATATAAAATTATTCATAATGATAGTAGGAGGCTTGGTAGGTTTAAGAATAGTTTTTGCTG
TACTTTCTATAGTGAATAGAGTTAGGCAGGGATATTCACCATTATCGTTTCAGACCCACCTCCCAACCCC
GAGGGGACCCGACAGGCCCGAAGGAATAGAAGAAGAAGGTGGAGAGAGAGACAGAGACAGATCCATTCGA
TTAGTGAACGGATCGGCACTGCGTGCGCCAATTCTGCAGACAAATGGCAGTATTCATCCACAATTTTAAA
AGAAAAGGGGGGATTGGGGGGTACAGTGCAGGGGAAAGAATAGTAGACATAATAGCAACAGACATACAAA
CTAAAGAATTACAAAAACAAATTACAAAAATTCAAAATTTTCGGGTTTATTACAGGGACAGCAGAGATCC
AGTTTGGTTAGTACCGGGCCCGCTCTAGCGTGAGGCTCCGGTGCCCGTCAGTGGGCAGAGCGCACATCGC
CCACAGTCCCCGAGAAGTTGGGGGGAGGGGTCGGCAATTGAACCGGTGCCTAGAGAAGGTGGCGCGGGGT
AAACTGGGAAAGTGATGTCGTGTACTGGCTCCGCCTTTTTCCCGAGGGTGGGGGAGAACCGTATATAAGT
GCAGTAGTCGCCGTGAACGTTCTTTTTCGCAACGGGTTTGCCGCCAGAACACAGGTAAGTGCCGTGTGTG
GTTCCCGCGGGCCTGGCCTCTTTACGGGTTATGGCCCTTGCGTGCCTTGAATTACTTCCACCTGGCTGCA
GTACGTGATTCTTGATCCCGAGCTTCGGGTTGGAAGTGGGTGGGAGAGTTCGAGGCCTTGCGCTTAAGGA
GCCCCTTCGCCTCGTGCTTGAGTTGAGGCCTGGCCTGGGCGCTGGGGCCGCCGCGTGCGAATCTGGTGGC
ACCTTCGCGCCTGTCTCGCTGCTTTCGATAAGTCTCTAGCCATTTAAAATTTTTGATGACCTGCTGCGAC
GCTTTTTTTCTGGCAAGATAGTCTTGTAAATGCGGGCCAAGATCTGCACACTGGTATTTCGGTTTTTGGG
GCCGCGGGCGGCGACGGGGCCCGTGCGTCCCAGCGCACATGTTCGGCGAGGCGGGGCCTGCGAGCGCGGC
CACCGAGAATCGGACGGGGGTAGTCTCAAGCTGGCCGGCCTGCTCTGGTGCCTGGCCTCGCGCCGCCGTG
TATCGCCCCGCCCTGGGCGGCAAGGCTGGCCCGGTCGGCACCAGTTGCGTGAGCGGAAAGATGGCCGCTT
CCCGGCCCTGCTGCAGGGAGCTCAAAATGGAGGACGCGGCGCTCGGGAGAGCGGGCGGGTGAGTCACCCA
CACAAAGGAAAAGGGCCTTTCCGTCCTCAGCCGTCGCTTCATGTGACTCCACGGAGTACCGGGCGCCGTC
CAGGCACCTCGATTAGTTCTCGAGCTTTTGGAGTACGTCGTCTTTAGGTTGGGGGGAGGGGTTTTATGCG
ATGGAGTTTCCCCACACTGAGTGGGTGGAGACTGAAGTTAGGCCAGCTTGGCACTTGATGTAATTCTCCT
TGGAATTTGCCCTTTTTGAGTTTGGATCTTGGTTCATTCTCAAGCCTCAGACAGTGGTTCAAAGTTTTTT
TCTTCCATTTCAGGTGTCGTGAGCGGCCGCTGAGTTAACTATTCTAGAGTACCCACCATGGACTACAAAG
ACGATGACGACAAGATGCAGCGAATGATCCAACAATTTGCTGCTGAATATACCTCAAAAAATAGCTCTAC
TCAGGACCCCAGCCAGCCCAATAGCACAAAGAACCAAAGCCTGCCGAAAGCATCTCCAGTCACCACCTCT
CCCACGGCTGCAACTACTCAGAACCCTGTGCTCAGCAAACTTCTCATGGCTGACCAAGACTCACCTCTGG
ACCTTACTGTCAGA
[60 nt withheld, positions 4075-4134]
CCATGTGCTGGCAGCACTTCCCTGAGCCACTCTCCAGGCTGCTCCAGTACTCAAGGGAACGGTGAGAACT
CAACAGAGGCAAAAGCAGTAGATTCTAACAATCAGTCGAAGTCCCCACTGGAGAAATTTATGGTCAAACT
GTGTACTCATCATCAAAAGCAATTCATTCGTGTTCTGAACGACCTGTACACTGAATCTCAACCAGGCACT
GAGGACCTGCAGCCTTCTGATTCGGGAGCAATGGATGTATCCACTTGCAATGCTGGCTGTGCCCAGCTCA
GCACCAAACATAAGGAAAAAGATGCTCTGTGTCTCGATATGAAGTCTTCTGCTTCTGTAGATTTGTTCGT
AGACTCGTCAGACTCTCACAGCCCTCTACACTTGACGGAACAGACCCCGAAGAAGCCTCCTCCTGAGATA
AACCCTGTAGATGGAAGAGAGAATGCCTTGACTGTTGTCCAGAAAGATTCCTCTGAACTTCCAACCACTA
AATCGAATTCTATTAATAGCAGTTCAGTGGATAGTTTCACTCCGGGATACCTCACTGCATCTAATTGTTC
CTCAGTGAACTTCCACCACATCCCTAAAATCTTGGAGGGGCAGACCACTGGACAAGAGCAAGACACAAAT
GTGAACATATGTGAGGATGGTAAAGACCATATGCAGAGTTCAGCTTTAGTAGAAAGTCTAATTACAGTAA
AAATGGCAGCTGAGAATAGTGAGGAAGGCAATACCTGTATTATTCCTCAAAGAAATTTGTTCAAAGCTTT
ATCAGAAGAGGCTTGGAACTCAGGGTTTATGGGGAACTCATCTAGAACTGCTGACAAAGAGAATACTTTA
CAGTGTCCAAAAACACCTTTGCGCCAGGATTTAGAGGCAAATGAACAAGATGCAAGGCCAAAGCAAGAGA
ACCATCTTCACTCTCTGGGAAGAAATAAGGTGGGTTACCATTTACATCCCAGTGATAAGGGCCAGTTTGA
TCATTCCAAAGATGGTTGGTTAGGCCCCGGCCCTATGCCAGCTGTACACAAAGCGGCAAATGGACACTCA
AGAACCAAGATGATATCAACCTCCATCAAGACAGCTCGGAAAAGTAAAAGGGCATCAGGGCTGAGGATAA
ATGATTATGATAACCAGTGTGATGTTGTTTATATCAGTCAACCAATAACAGAATGCCACTTTGAGAATCA
AAAATCAATATTATCTTCTCGGAAAACAGCCAGAAAGAGTACTCGAGGATACTTTTTCAATGGTGACTGT
TGTGAGCTGCCAACTGTTCGTACACTGGCCAGAAATTTACACTCCCAGGAAAAAGCAAGCTGCTCAGCAT
TGGCATCAGAGGCAGTTTTCACTCCTAAGCAGACCCTTACAATTCCAGCCCCTAGACATACAGTAGATGT
GCAGCTTCCCAGAGAAGACAACCCTGAAGAACCTAGCAAGGAAATCACCTCTCACGAGGAAGGAGGTGGA
GACGTTTCACCTCGAAAAGAACCTCAAGAGCCTGAGGTTTGCCCCACAAAGATTAAGCCGAACCTGAGCA
GCTCCCCTAGGTCAGAGGAAACGACAGCCTCCAGCCTGGTGTGGCCTCTCCCTGCTCACCTTCCTGAAGA
GGACCTGCCAGAAGGTGGCTCCACAGTCTCAGCTCCCACAGCAAGTGGGATGTCTTCTCCTGAACACAAC
CAACCACCAGTTGCACTGTTGGATACGGAGGAGATGAGTGTACCCCAGGACTGTCACCTCCTTCCCTCCA
CTGAAAGCTTTTCCGGGGGAGTCAGTGAAGATGTCATTTCTAGGCCTCATTCTCCTCCTGAAATAGTCAG
TAGAGAAGAAAGTCCTCAGTGCTCAGAAAATCAGAGTTCCCCAATGGGCTTGGAGCCCCCCATGAGTCTG
GGAAAGGCTGAGGACAACCAAAGCATCAGTGCTGAGGTTGAGTCTGGAGACACCCAGGAGCTAAATGTCG
ACCCACTCTTGAAGGAAAGCAGCACTTTTACTGATGAAAACCCCAGTGAAACTGAGGAAAGTGAGGCAGC
AGGTGGTATAGGAAAATTAGAGGGAGAGGACGGTGATGTAAAATGCCTGTCAGAAAAAGACACGTATGAT
ACAAGCATTGACTCACTCGAAGAGAATTTGGACAAGAAGAAAAAAGGTAAAAAATTCCCTGAGGCCTCTG
ATAGGTGCCTAAGAAGTCAACTTTCGGATTCTTCCTCTGCTGACAGATGCCTAAGAAATCAGAGTTCAGA
TTCTTCCTCAGCTTGTCTTGAAATCAAAGTTCCTAAAAATCCTAGTGCAAAACGTTCAAAAAAAGAAGGG
CACCCTGGTGGGACAACACCTAAGGGCCTTCTACCTGACAGTTTCCACACGGAAACTCTGGAGGACACAG
AAAAGCCAAGTGTCAATGAACGCCCCTCTGAGAAAGATGCTGAGCAGGAGGGCGAAGGCGGGGGGATCAT
CACCAGGCAGACTTTGAAAAACATGCTGGACAAAGAAGTCAAGGAGTTACGAGGAGAGATTTTCCCCAGC
AGGGACCCCATAACCACAGCTGGACAGCCACTGCCTGGAGAGAGATTGGAAATCTATGTTCAGTCTAAAA
TGGATGAGAAGAATGCTCATATCCCCTCAGAAAGTATTGCTTGTAAGAGGGACCCAGAACAGGCAAAAGA
AGAGCCAGGGCATATTCCCACACAGCATGTGGAGGAGGCTGTGAATGAGGTAGACAACGAAAACACCCAG
CAGAAAGATGATGAGAGTGATGCCCCATGCAGCTCTCTTGGGTTGTCGAGTAGTGGAAGTGGTGATGCTG
CTAGGGCACCAAAATCGGTGCCAAGGCCTAAAAGATTGACCTCTTCAACCTACAACCTAAGACACGCTCA
TTCTCTGGGCTCCTTGGATGCTTCAAAAGTGACTTCAGAAAAGGAAGCTGCACAAGTAAACCCCATAATG
CCAAAGGAAAATGGAGCTTCAGAGAGTGGAGACCCCCTAGATGAGGACGATGTTGACACCGTGGTAGATG
AACAGCCAAAGTTTATGGAATGGTGTGCTGAGGAGGAGAACCAAGAGCTCATCGCCAACTTCAATGCCCA
GTACATGAAAGTTCAGAAGGGCTGGATCCAGTTGGAGAAAGAAGGACAGCCAACACCAAGAGCAAGGAAC
AAATCAGATAAACTGAAAGAGATTTGGAAAAGCAAGAAAAGGTCACGGAAATGTAGGAGTTCATTGGAGA
GTCAGAAGTGTTCTCCTGTTCAGATGCTCTTTATGACAAACTTTAAATTATCTAATGTTTGTAAATGGTT
CTTAGAGACAACTGAAACCCGGTCTCTAGTCATTGTGAAGAAGCTCAATACTCGCCTTCCAGGAGACGTT
CCCCCTGTCAAGCATCCTCTTCAGAAATACGCTCCTTCCAGCCTATATCCCAGTTCACTACAGGCTGAGC
GCTTGAAAAAGCACTTGAAGAAATTTCCTGGAGCTACCCCTGCTAAGAATAATTGGAAAATGCAGAAGCT
CTGGGCCAAATTTCGAGAGAATCCTGATCAAGTGGAGCCAGAAGATGGCAGTGATGTCAGCCCCGGCCCT
AATTCTGAAGACAGCATAGAGGAAGTCAAGGAAGATAGAAACAGTCATCCTCCAGCAAACCTGCCCACTC
CAGCCAGTACCCGGATTCTTAGAAAATATTCCAATATTCGAGGAAAGCTCAGAGCCCAGCAACGTTTAAT
CAAGAATGAGAAAATGGAATGCCCAGATGCTCTGGCTGTGGAAAGTAAGCCAAGTCGTAAGAGCGTATGC
ATCAACCCTCTGATGTCCCCCAAGCTTGCCCTGCAAGTGGATGCAGATGGGTTTCCTGTTAAGCCCAAGA
GTACTGAAGGAATGAAGGGAAGGAAGGGGAAGCAGGTGTCTGAAATCTTGCCTAAAGCAGAAGTTCAGAG
TAAACGCAAGAGAACAGAAGGCAGCAGCCCTCCAGATAGTAAGAACAAGGGGCCTACGGTGAAAGCCAGC
AAAGAAAAGCATGCTGATGGAGCCACCAAAACCCCTGCTGCCAAGAGGCCAGCTGCAAGGGACAGAAGCA
GCCAACCCCCCAAAAAGACGTCTTTGAAAGAGAATAAAGTGAAGATCCCTAAAAAGTCCGCTGGGAAGAG
CTGCCCTCCCTCCAGGAAAGAAAAAGAGAATACAAACAAAAGGCCTTCCCAGTCTATTGCCTCGGAAACA
CTGACGAAACCTGCAAAACAGAAGGGGGCCGGTGAATCCTCTTCAAGGCCTCAGAAAGCCACGAATAGGA
AGCAGAGTAGTGGAAAGACTCGGGCCAGACCCTCAACGAAAACCCCAGAGAGCAGTGCAGCTCAGAGAAA
GCGAAAGCTGAAGGCAAAGCTGGACTGTTCGCACAGCAAACGGAGGCGGCTGGATGCAAAGCCAAAAAAG
AAGAGAAAGGTATAATAGGGGCTAGGATCCGCCCCTCTCCCTCCCCCCCCCCTAACGTTACTGGCCGAAG
CCGCTTGGAATAAGGCCGGTGTGCGTTTGTCTATATGTTATTTTCCACCATATTGCCGTCTTTTGGCAAT
GTGAGGGCCCGGAAACCTGGCCCTGTCTTCTTGACGAGCATTCCTAGGGGTCTTTCCCCTCTCGCCAAAG
GAATGCAAGGTCTGTTGAATGTCGTGAAGGAAGCAGTTCCTCTGGAAGCTTCTTGAAGACAAACAACGTC
TGTAGCGACCCTTTGCAGGCAGCGGAACCCCCCACCTGGCGACAGGTGCCTCTGCGGCCAAAAGCCACGT
GTATAAGATACACCTGCAAAGGCGGCACAACCCCAGTGCCACGTTGTGAGTTGGATAGTTGTGGAAAGAG
TCAAATGGCTCTCCTCAAGCGTATTCAACAAGGGGCTGAAGGATGCCCAGAAGGTACCCCATTGTATGGG
ATCTGATCTGGGGCCTCGGTACACATGCTTTACATGTGTTTAGTCGAGGTTAAAAAAACGTCTAGGCCCC
CCGAACCACGGGGACGTGGTTTTCCTTTGAAAAACACGATGATAATATGGCCACAACCATGGTGAGCAAG
GGCGAGGAGCTGTTCACCGGGGTGGTGCCCATCCTGGTCGAGCTGGACGGCGACGTAAACGGCCACAAGT
TCAGCGTGTCCGGCGAGGGCGAGGGCGATGCCACCTACGGCAAGCTGACCCTGAAGTTCATCTGCACCAC
CGGCAAGCTGCCCGTGCCCTGGCCCACCCTCGTGACCACCCTGACCTACGGCGTGCAGTGCTTCAGCCGC
TACCCCGACCACATGAAGCAGCACGACTTCTTCAAGTCCGCCATGCCCGAAGGCTACGTCCAGGAGCGCA
CCATCTTCTTCAAGGACGACGGCAACTACAAGACCCGCGCCGAGGTGAAGTTCGAGGGCGACACCCTGGT
GAACCGCATCGAGCTGAAGGGCATCGACTTCAAGGAGGACGGCAACATCCTGGGGCACAAGCTGGAGTAC
AACTACAACAGCCACAACGTCTATATCATGGCCGACAAGCAGAAGAACGGCATCAAGGTGAACTTCAAGA
TCCGCCACAACATCGAGGACGGCAGCGTGCAGCTCGCCGACCACTACCAGCAGAACACCCCCATCGGCGA
CGGCCCCGTGCTGCTGCCCGACAACCACTACCTGAGCACCCAGTCCGCCCTGAGCAAAGACCCCAACGAG
AAGCGCGATCACATGGTCCTGCTGGAGTTCGTGACCGCCGCCGGGATCACTCTCGGCATGGACGAGCTGT
ACAAGTAAAGCGGCCGCATCGATACCGTCGACCTCGATCGAGACCTAGAAAAACATGGAGCAATCACAAG
TAGCAATACAGCAGCTACCAATGCTGATTGTGCCTGGCTAGAAGCACAAGAGGAGGAGGAGGTGGGTTTT
CCAGTCACACCTCAGGTACCTTTAAGACCAATGACTTACAAGGCAGCTGTAGATCTTAGCCACTTTTTAA
AAGAAAAGGGGGGACTGGAAGGGCTAATTCACTCCCAACGAAGACAAGATATCCTTGATCTGTGGATCTA
CCACACACAAGGCTACTTCCCTGATTGGCAGAACTACACACCAGGGCCAGGGATCAGATATCCACTGACC
TTTGGATGGTGCTACAAGCTAGTACCAGTTGAGCAAGAGAAGGTAGAAGAAGCCAATGAAGGAGAGAACA
CCCGCTTGTTACACCCTGTGAGCCTGCATGGGATGGATGACCCGGAGAGAGAAGTATTAGAGTGGAGGTT
TGACAGCCGCCTAGCATTTCATCACATGGCCCGAGAGCTGCATCCGGACTGTACTGGGTCTCTCTGGTTA
GACCAGATCTGAGCCTGGGAGCTCTCTGGCTAACTAGGGAACCCACTGCTTAAGCCTCAATAAAGCTTGC
CTTGAGTGCTTCAAGTAGTGTGTGCCCGTCTGTTGTGTGACTCTGGTAACTAGAGATCCCTCAGACCCTT
TTAGTCAGTGTGGAAAATCTCTAGCAGCATGTGAGCAAAAGGCCAGCAAAAGGCCAGGAACCGTAAAAAG
GCCGCGTTGCTGGCGTTTTTCCATAGGCTCCGCCCCCCTGACGAGCATCACAAAAATCGACGCTCAAGTC
AGAGGTGGCGAAACCCGACAGGACTATAAAGATACCAGGCGTTTCCCCCTGGAAGCTCCCTCGTGCGCTC
TCCTGTTCCGACCCTGCCGCTTACCGGATACCTGTCCGCCTTTCTCCCTTCGGGAAGCGTGGCGCTTTCT
CATAGCTCACGCTGTAGGTATCTCAGTTCGGTGTAGGTCGTTCGCTCCAAGCTGGGCTGTGTGCACGAAC
CCCCCGTTCAGCCCGACCGCTGCGCCTTATCCGGTAACTATCGTCTTGAGTCCAACCCGGTAAGACACGA
CTTATCGCCACTGGCAGCAGCCACTGGTAACAGGATTAGCAGAGCGAGGTATGTAGGCGGTGCTACAGAG
TTCTTGAAGTGGTGGCCTAACTACGGCTACACTAGAAGAACAGTATTTGGTATCTGCGCTCTGCTGAAGC
CAGTTACCTTCGGAAAAAGAGTTGGTAGCTCTTGATCCGGCAAACAAACCACCGCTGGTAGCGGTGGTTT
TTTTGTTTGCAAGCAGCAGATTACGCGCAGAAAAAAAGGATCTCAAGAAGATCCTTTGATCTTTTCTACG
GGGTCTGACGCTCAGTGGAACGAAAACTCACGTTAAGGGATTTTGGTCATGAGATTATCAAAAAGGATCT
TCACCTAGATCCTTTTAAATTAAAAATGAAGTTTTAAATCAATCTAAAGTATATATGAGTAAACTTGGTC
TGACAGTTACCAATGCTTAATCAGTGAGGCACCTATCTCAGCGATCTGTCTATTTCGTTCATCCATAGTT
GCCTGACTCCCCGTCGTGTAGATAACTACGATACGGGAGGGCTTACCATCTGGCCCCAGTGCTGCAATGA
TACCGCGAGACCCACGCTCACCGGCTCCAGATTTATCAGCAATAAACCAGCCAGCCGGAAGGGCCGAGCG
CAGAAGTGGTCCTGCAACTTTATCCGCCTCCATCCAGTCTATTAATTGTTGCCGGGAAGCTAGAGTAAGT
AGTTCGCCAGTTAATAGTTTGCGCAACGTTGTTGCCATTGCTACAGGCATCGTGGTGTCACGCTCGTCGT
TTGGTATGGCTTCATTCAGCTCCGGTTCCCAACGATCAAGGCGAGTTACATGATCCCCCATGTTGTGCAA
AAAAGCGGTTAGCTCCTTCGGTCCTCCGATCGTTGTCAGAAGTAAGTTGGCCGCAGTGTTATCACTCATG
GTTATGGCAGCACTGCATAATTCTCTTACTGTCATGCCATCCGTAAGATGCTTTTCTGTGACTGGTGAGT
ACTCAACCAAGTCATTCTGAGAATAGTGTATGCGGCGACCGAGTTGCTCTTGCCCGGCGTCAATACGGGA
TAATACCGCGCCACATAGCAGAACTTTAAAAGTGCTCATCATTGGAAAACGTTCTTCGGGGCGAAAACTC
TCAAGGATCTTACCGCTGTTGAGATCCAGTTCGATGTAACCCACTCGTGCACCCAACTGATCTTCAGCAT
CTTTTACTTTCACCAGCGTTTCTGGGTGAGCAAAAACAGGAAGGCAAAATGCCGCAAAAAAGGGAATAAG
GGCGACACGGAAATGTTGAATACTCATACTCTTCCTTTTTCAATATTATTGAAGCATTTATCAGGGTTAT
TGTCTCATGAGCGGATACATATTTGAATGTATTTAGAAAAATAAACAAATAGGGGTTCCGCGCACATTTC
CCCGAAAAGTGCCACCTGAC
