>Addgene plasmid #191252 | PALI1_pHIVEGFP | depositor partial sequence | sequence record 370813 | Insert
ATGCAGCGAATGATCCAACAATTTGCTGCTGAATATACCTCAAAAAATAGCTCTACTCAGGACCCCAGCC
AGCCCAATAGCACAAAGAACCAAAGCCTGCCGAAAGCATCTCCAGTCACCACCTCTCCCACGGCTGCAAC
TACTCAGAACCCTGTGCTCAGCAAACTTCTCATGGCTGACCAAGACTCACCTCTGGACCTTACTGTCAGA
[60 nt withheld, positions 211-270]
CCATGTGCTGGCAGCACTTCCCTGAGCCACTCTCCAGGCTGCTCCAGTACTCAAGGGAACGGTGAGAACT
CAACAGAGGCAAAAGCAGTAGATTCTAACAATCAGTCGAAGTCCCCACTGGAGAAATTTATGGTCAAACT
GTGTACTCATCATCAAAAGCAATTCATTCGTGTTCTGAACGACCTGTACACTGAATCTCAACCAGGCACT
GAGGACCTGCAGCCTTCTGATTCGGGAGCAATGGATGTATCCACTTGCAATGCTGGCTGTGCCCAGCTCA
GCACCAAACATAAGGAAAAAGATGCTCTGTGTCTCGATATGAAGTCTTCTGCTTCTGTAGATTTGTTCGT
AGACTCGTCAGACTCTCACAGCCCTCTACACTTGACGGAACAGACCCCGAAGAAGCCTCCTCCTGAGATA
AACCCTGTAGATGGAAGAGAGAATGCCTTGACTGTTGTCCAGAAAGATTCCTCTGAACTTCCAACCACTA
AATCGAATTCTATTAATAGCAGTTCAGTGGATAGTTTCACTCCGGGATACCTCACTGCATCTAATTGTTC
CTCAGTGAACTTCCACCACATCCCTAAAATCTTGGAGGGGCAGACCACTGGACAAGAGCAAGACACAAAT
GTGAACATATGTGAGGATGGTAAAGACCATATGCAGAGTTCAGCTTTAGTAGAAAGTCTAATTACAGTAA
AAATGGCAGCTGAGAATAGTGAGGAAGGCAATACCTGTATTATTCCTCAAAGAAATTTGTTCAAAGCTTT
ATCAGAAGAGGCTTGGAACTCAGGGTTTATGGGGAACTCATCTAGAACTGCTGACAAAGAGAATACTTTA
CAGTGTCCAAAAACACCTTTGCGCCAGGATTTAGAGGCAAATGAACAAGATGCAAGGCCAAAGCAAGAGA
ACCATCTTCACTCTCTGGGAAGAAATAAGGTGGGTTACCATTTACATCCCAGTGATAAGGGCCAGTTTGA
TCATTCCAAAGATGGTTGGTTAGGCCCCGGCCCTATGCCAGCTGTACACAAAGCGGCAAATGGACACTCA
AGAACCAAGATGATATCAACCTCCATCAAGACAGCTCGGAAAAGTAAAAGGGCATCAGGGCTGAGGATAA
ATGATTATGATAACCAGTGTGATGTTGTTTATATCAGTCAACCAATAACAGAATGCCACTTTGAGAATCA
AAAATCAATATTATCTTCTCGGAAAACAGCCAGAAAGAGTACTCGAGGATACTTTTTCAATGGTGACTGT
TGTGAGCTGCCAACTGTTCGTACACTGGCCAGAAATTTACACTCCCAGGAAAAAGCAAGCTGCTCAGCAT
TGGCATCAGAGGCAGTTTTCACTCCTAAGCAGACCCTTACAATTCCAGCCCCTAGACATACAGTAGATGT
GCAGCTTCCCAGAGAAGACAACCCTGAAGAACCTAGCAAGGAAATCACCTCTCACGAGGAAGGAGGTGGA
GACGTTTCACCTCGAAAAGAACCTCAAGAGCCTGAGGTTTGCCCCACAAAGATTAAGCCGAACCTGAGCA
GCTCCCCTAGGTCAGAGGAAACGACAGCCTCCAGCCTGGTGTGGCCTCTCCCTGCTCACCTTCCTGAAGA
GGACCTGCCAGAAGGTGGCTCCACAGTCTCAGCTCCCACAGCAAGTGGGATGTCTTCTCCTGAACACAAC
CAACCACCAGTTGCACTGTTGGATACGGAGGAGATGAGTGTACCCCAGGACTGTCACCTCCTTCCCTCCA
CTGAAAGCTTTTCCGGGGGAGTCAGTGAAGATGTCATTTCTAGGCCTCATTCTCCTCCTGAAATAGTCAG
TAGAGAAGAAAGTCCTCAGTGCTCAGAAAATCAGAGTTCCCCAATGGGCTTGGAGCCCCCCATGAGTCTG
GGAAAGGCTGAGGACAACCAAAGCATCAGTGCTGAGGTTGAGTCTGGAGACACCCAGGAGCTAAATGTCG
ACCCACTCTTGAAGGAAAGCAGCACTTTTACTGATGAAAACCCCAGTGAAACTGAGGAAAGTGAGGCAGC
AGGTGGTATAGGAAAATTAGAGGGAGAGGACGGTGATGTAAAATGCCTGTCAGAAAAAGACACGTATGAT
ACAAGCATTGACTCACTCGAAGAGAATTTGGACAAGAAGAAAAAAGGTAAAAAATTCCCTGAGGCCTCTG
ATAGGTGCCTAAGAAGTCAACTTTCGGATTCTTCCTCTGCTGACAGATGCCTAAGAAATCAGAGTTCAGA
TTCTTCCTCAGCTTGTCTTGAAATCAAAGTTCCTAAAAATCCTAGTGCAAAACGTTCAAAAAAAGAAGGG
CACCCTGGTGGGACAACACCTAAGGGCCTTCTACCTGACAGTTTCCACACGGAAACTCTGGAGGACACAG
AAAAGCCAAGTGTCAATGAACGCCCCTCTGAGAAAGATGCTGAGCAGGAGGGCGAAGGCGGGGGGATCAT
CACCAGGCAGACTTTGAAAAACATGCTGGACAAAGAAGTCAAGGAGTTACGAGGAGAGATTTTCCCCAGC
AGGGACCCCATAACCACAGCTGGACAGCCACTGCCTGGAGAGAGATTGGAAATCTATGTTCAGTCTAAAA
TGGATGAGAAGAATGCTCATATCCCCTCAGAAAGTATTGCTTGTAAGAGGGACCCAGAACAGGCAAAAGA
AGAGCCAGGGCATATTCCCACACAGCATGTGGAGGAGGCTGTGAATGAGGTAGACAACGAAAACACCCAG
CAGAAAGATGATGAGAGTGATGCCCCATGCAGCTCTCTTGGGTTGTCGAGTAGTGGAAGTGGTGATGCTG
CTAGGGCACCAAAATCGGTGCCAAGGCCTAAAAGATTGACCTCTTCAACCTACAACCTAAGACACGCTCA
TTCTCTGGGCTCCTTGGATGCTTCAAAAGTGACTTCAGAAAAGGAAGCTGCACAAGTAAACCCCATAATG
CCAAAGGAAAATGGAGCTTCAGAGAGTGGAGACCCCCTAGATGAGGACGATGTTGACACCGTGGTAGATG
AACAGCCAAAGTTTATGGAATGGTGTGCTGAGGAGGAGAACCAAGAGCTCATCGCCAACTTCAATGCCCA
GTACATGAAAGTTCAGAAGGGCTGGATCCAGTTGGAGAAAGAAGGACAGCCAACACCAAGAGCAAGGAAC
AAATCAGATAAACTGAAAGAGATTTGGAAAAGCAAGAAAAGGTCACGGAAATGTAGGAGTTCATTGGAGA
GTCAGAAGTGTTCTCCTGTTCAGATGCTCTTTATGACAAACTTTAAATTATCTAATGTTTGTAAATGGTT
CTTAGAGACAACTGAAACCCGGTCTCTAGTCATTGTGAAGAAGCTCAATACTCGCCTTCCAGGAGACGTT
CCCCCTGTCAAGCATCCTCTTCAGAAATACGCTCCTTCCAGCCTATATCCCAGTTCACTACAGGCTGAGC
GCTTGAAAAAGCACTTGAAGAAATTTCCTGGAGCTACCCCTGCTAAGAATAATTGGAAAATGCAGAAGCT
CTGGGCCAAATTTCGAGAGAATCCTGATCAAGTGGAGCCAGAAGATGGCAGTGATGTCAGCCCCGGCCCT
AATTCTGAAGACAGCATAGAGGAAGTCAAGGAAGATAGAAACAGTCATCCTCCAGCAAACCTGCCCACTC
CAGCCAGTACCCGGATTCTTAGAAAATATTCCAATATTCGAGGAAAGCTCAGAGCCCAGCAACGTTTAAT
CAAGAATGAGAAAATGGAATGCCCAGATGCTCTGGCTGTGGAAAGTAAGCCAAGTCGTAAGAGCGTATGC
ATCAACCCTCTGATGTCCCCCAAGCTTGCCCTGCAAGTGGATGCAGATGGGTTTCCTGTTAAGCCCAAGA
GTACTGAAGGAATGAAGGGAAGGAAGGGGAAGCAGGTGTCTGAAATCTTGCCTAAAGCAGAAGTTCAGAG
TAAACGCAAGAGAACAGAAGGCAGCAGCCCTCCAGATAGTAAGAACAAGGGGCCTACGGTGAAAGCCAGC
AAAGAAAAGCATGCTGATGGAGCCACCAAAACCCCTGCTGCCAAGAGGCCAGCTGCAAGGGACAGAAGCA
GCCAACCCCCCAAAAAGACGTCTTTGAAAGAGAATAAAGTGAAGATCCCTAAAAAGTCCGCTGGGAAGAG
CTGCCCTCCCTCCAGGAAAGAAAAAGAGAATACAAACAAAAGGCCTTCCCAGTCTATTGCCTCGGAAACA
CTGACGAAACCTGCAAAACAGAAGGGGGCCGGTGAATCCTCTTCAAGGCCTCAGAAAGCCACGAATAGGA
AGCAGAGTAGTGGAAAGACTCGGGCCAGACCCTCAACGAAAACCCCAGAGAGCAGTGCAGCTCAGAGAAA
GCGAAAGCTGAAGGCAAAGCTGGACTGTTCGCACAGCAAACGGAGGCGGCTGGATGCAAAG
